Addgene plasmid #122568: pGT-Ah1
Purpose: MAGIC donor plasmid (Himar transposon with beta-lactamase/sfGFP payload)
Depositing lab: Harris Wang. Depositing organization: Columbia University. Publication: Metagenomic engineering of the mammalian gut microbiome in situ. Ronda C, Chen SP, Cabral V, Yaung SJ, Wang HH. Nat Methods. 2019 Feb;16(2):167-170. doi: 10.1038/s41592-018-0301-y. Epub 2019 Jan 14. PubMed 30643213.
Backbone
  Vector backbone: pGT-Ah1
  Backbone size w/o insert (bp): 4100
  Total vector size (bp): 5749
  Vector type: Bacterial Expression, Synthetic Biology
Growth in bacteria
  Bacterial resistance: Chloramphenicol and Ampicillin, 25 & 100 μg/mL
  Growth temperature: 37°C
  Growth strain: DH5alpha
  Copy number: Low Copy
Gene/Insert
  Gene/Insert name: beta-lactamase/sfGFP
  Species: Synthetic
  Insert size (bp): 1614
  Cloning method: Gibson Cloning
  Sequencing primers: 5′ GGGTGGACTCAGAAAGATGAGA; 3′ GGCCGTTGCTTCGCAACGTT
Terms and licenses: Academic/Nonprofit Terms; Industry Terms: Not Available to Industry
Depositor comments: See supplemental tables of the referenced paper for more information on each plasmid.
How to cite: pGT-Ah1 was a gift from Harris Wang (Addgene plasmid # 122568 ; http://n2t.net/addgene:122568 ; RRID:Addgene_122568)
