[The description below was written by a language model from this plasmid's Addgene catalogue record and pLannotate feature annotations shown in this document.]
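Description:
pGT-Ah1 is a mobilizable bacterial donor plasmid of about 5.75 kb, built for the MAGIC approach to engineering gut microbiome bacteria in situ. It replicates in E. coli from a p15A origin (the catalogue lists it as low copy) and is maintained under dual chloramphenicol and ampicillin selection. Chloramphenicol acetyltransferase sits directly downstream of an AmpR (bla) promoter on the reverse strand. An IncP origin of transfer, flanked by a short traJ fragment, allows the plasmid to be conjugated from a donor strain that supplies the transfer machinery in trans into recipient bacteria. A small RSF origin fragment and a pBluescript MCS remnant are also annotated and appear to be cloning leftovers.

The payload, described as a synthetic beta-lactamase/sfGFP insert of roughly 1.6 kb assembled by Gibson cloning, consists of the bla coding sequence followed closely by superfolder GFP in the same orientation, ending in the rrnB T1 and T2 terminators. This gives transconjugants both a selectable marker (beta-lactam resistance) and a fluorescent reporter. The promoter driving this cassette is not annotated in the feature tables.

According to the stated purpose, the cassette is carried within a Himar (mariner-family) transposon, which would let the payload integrate into recipient genomes after transfer. However, neither the transposon inverted repeats nor a transposase gene is annotated. Unannotated stretches, notably the region of more than 1 kb downstream of the terminators, may hold such elements, but the record does not confirm this. The depositor sequence and the sequencing-derived record differ by only four nucleotides and have identical feature layouts.
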