Features (pLannotate 1.2.2; 11 found; start..end, strand, type, name):
    102..647     +  rep_origin     p15A ori: Plasmids containing the medium-copy-number p15A origin of replication can be propagated in E. coli cells that contain a second plasmid with the ColE1 origin.
    735..790     +  rep_origin     RSF ori (fragment): Plasmids containing the RSF 1030 origin of replication can be propagated in E. coli cells that contain additional plasmids with compatible origins.
    839..884     -  CDS            traJ (fragment): oriT-recognizing protein; traJ
    917..1026    -  oriT           oriT: incP origin of transfer
   1347..2006    -  CDS            CmR: chloramphenicol acetyltransferase; cat; confers resistance to chloramphenicol
   2007..2111    -  promoter       AmpR promoter: bla
   2606..3466    +  CDS            AmpR: β-lactamase; bla; confers resistance to ampicillin, carbenicillin, and related antibiotics
   3503..4216    +  CDS            superfolder GFP: GFP variant that folds robustly even when fused to poorly folded proteins (Pédelacq et al., 2006)
   4276..4362    +  terminator     rrnB T1 terminator: Escherichia coli rrnB; transcription terminator T1 from the E. coli rrnB gene
   4454..4481    +  terminator     rrnB T2 terminator: transcription terminator T2 from the E. coli rrnB gene
   5721..5742    -  misc_feature   MCS (fragment): pBluescript multiple cloning site
>Addgene plasmid #122568 | pGT-Ah1 | depositor full sequence | sequence record 234112 | pGT-Ah1 sequence 5749 bps
AACAACTTATATCGTATGGGGCTGACTTCAGGTGCTACATTTGAAGAGATAAATTGCACTGAAATCTAGA
AATATTTTATCTGATTAATAAGATGATCTTCTTGAGATCGTTTTGGTCTGCGCGTAATCTCTTGCTCTGA
AAACGAAAAAACCGCCTTGCAGGGCGGTTTTTCGAAGGTTCTCTGAGCTACCAACTCTTTGAACCGAGGT
AACTGGCTTGGAGGAGCGCAGTCACCAAAACTTGTCCTTTCAGTTTAGCCTTAACCGGCGCATGACTTCA
AGACTAACTCCTCTAAATCAATTACCAGTGGCTGCTGCCAGTGGTGCTTTTGCATGTCTTTCCGGGTTGG
ACTCAAGACGATAGTTACCGGATAAGGCGCAGCGGTCGGACTGAACGGGGGGTTCGTGCATACAGTCCAG
CTTGGAGCGAACTGCCTACCCGGAACTGAGTGTCAGGCGTGGAATGAGACAAACGCGGCCATAACAGCGG
AATGACACCGGTAAACCGAAAGGCAGGAACAGGAGAGCGCACGAGGGAGCCGCCAGGGGGAAACGCCTGG
TATCTTTATAGTCCTGTCGGGTTTCGCCACCACTGATTTGAGCGTCAGATTTCGTGATGCTTGTCAGGGG
GGCGGAGCCTATGGAAAAACGGCTTTGCCGCGGCCCTCTCACTTCCCTGTTAAGTATCTTCCTGGCATCT
TCCAGGAAATCTCCGCCCCGTTCGTAAGCCATTTCCGCTCGCCGCAGTCGAACGACCGAGCGTAGCGAGT
CAGTGAGCGAGGAAGCGGAATATATCCAGATCCTCTACGCCGGACGCATCGTGGCCGGATCAATTCCGTG
ATAGGTGGGCTGCCCTTCCTGGTTGGCTTGGTTTCATCAGCCATCCGCTTGCCCTCATCTGTTACGCCGG
CGGTAGCCGGCCAGCCTCGCAGAGCAGGATTCCCGTTGAGCACCGCCAGGTGCGAATAAGGGACAGTGAA
GAAGGAACACCCGCTCGCGGGTGGGCCTACTTCACCTATCCTGCCCGGCTGACGCCGTTGGATACACCAA
GGAAAGTCTACACGAACCCTTTGGCAAAATCCTGTATATCGTGCGAAAAAGGATGGATATACCGAAAAAA
TCGCTATAATGACCCCGAAGCAGGGTTATGCAGCGGAAAACGGAATTGATCCCCCTCGAATTGACGCGTA
ACCAGCAATAGACATAAGCGGCTATTTAACGACCCTGCCCTGAACCGACGACCGGGTCGAATTTGCTTTC
GAATTTCTGCCATTCATCCGCTTATTATCACTTATTCAGGCGTAGCAACCAGGCGTTTAAGGGCACCAAT
AACTGCCTTAAAAAAATTACGCCCCGCCCTGCCACTCATCGCAGTACTGTTGTAATTCATTAAGCATTCT
GCCGACATGGAAGCCATCACAAACGGCATGATGAACCTGAATCGCCAGCGGCATCAGCACCTTGTCGCCT
TGCGTATAATATTTGCCCATGGTGAAAACGGGGGCGAAGAAGTTGTCCATATTGGCCACGTTTAAATCAA
AACTGGTGAAACTCACCCAGGGATTGGCTGAGACGAAAAACATATTCTCAATAAACCCTTTAGGGAAATA
GGCCAGGTTTTCACCGTAACACGCCACATCTTGCGAATATATGTGTAGAAACTGCCGGAAATCGTCGTGG
TATTCACTCCAGAGCGATGAAAACGTTTCAGTTTGCTCATGGAAAACGGTGTAACAAGGGTGAACACTAT
CCCATATCACCAGCTCACCGTCTTTCATTGCCATACGTAATTCCGGATGAGCATTCATCAGGCGGGCAAG
AATGTGAATAAAGGCCGGATAAAACTTGTGCTTATTTTTCTTTACGGTCTTTAAAAAGGCCGTAATATCC
AGCTGAACGGTCTGGTTATAGGTACATTGAGCAACTGACTGAAATGCCTCAAAATGTTCTTTACGATGCC
ATTGGGATATATCAACGGTGGTATATCCAGTGATTTTTTTCTCCATACTCTTCCTTTTTCAATATTATTG
AAGCATTTATCAGGGTTATTGTCTCATGAGCGGATACATATTTGAATGTATTTAGAAAAATAAACAAATA
GGGGTTCCGCGCACATTTCCCCGAAAAGTGCCACCTGACGTCTAAGAAACCATTATTATCATGACATTAA
CCTATAAAAATAGGCGTATCACGAGGCCCTTTCGTCACGCGTCCTCGGTACCTAACAGGTTGGATGATAA
GTCCCCGGTCTTCGTATGCCGTCTTCTGCTTGGCGCGCCCTCGAGCAATTGCCGACCGAATTTTTATGTC
GTAAAGAGGGGCTTTGCAGGGGGTGGACTCAGAAAGATGAGAATAGATGACTATTGTAGTTGAAACACAT
AGAAAGTTGCTGATATACAGACCGATACGCATATCGGGATGAACCATGAGTACGTTCTTTTCTCAAAAAA
CATAAATATTCGAAAAGAGATGCAATAAATTAAGGAGAGGTTATACTCTAGAGTAGTAGATTATTTTAGG
AATTTAGATGTTTTGTATGAAATAGATGCTTCGTATGGAATTAATGAAATTTTTAGTCAGGTAAAAAAGG
TAATAGGAGAATATTATGAGTATTCAACATTTCCGTGTCGCCCTTATTCCCTTTTTTGCGGCATTTTGCC
TTCCTGTTTTTGCTCACCCAGAAACGCTGGTGAAAGTAAAAGATGCTGAAGATCAGTTGGGTGCACGAGT
GGGTTACATCGAACTGGATCTCAACAGCGGTAAGATCCTTGAGAGTTTTCGCCCCGAAGAACGTTTTCCA
ATGATGAGCACTTTTAAAGTTCTGCTATGTGGCGCGGTATTATCCCGTATTGACGCCGGGCAAGAGCAAC
TCGGTCGCCGCATACACTATTCTCAGAATGACTTGGTTGAGTACTCACCAGTCACAGAAAAGCATCTTAC
GGATGGCATGACAGTAAGAGAATTATGCAGTGCTGCCATAACCATGAGTGATAACACTGCGGCCAACTTA
CTTCTGACAACGATCGGAGGACCGAAGGAGCTAACCGCTTTTTTGCACAACATGGGGGATCATGTAACTC
GCCTTGATCGTTGGGAACCGGAGCTGAATGAAGCCATACCAAACGACGAGCGTGACACCACGATGCCTGT
AGCAATGGCAACAACGTTGCGCAAACTATTAACTGGCGAACTACTTACTCTAGCTTCCCGGCAACAATTA
ATAGACTGGATGGAGGCGGATAAAGTTGCAGGACCACTTCTGCGCTCGGCCCTTCCGGCTGGCTGGTTTA
TTGCTGATAAATCTGGAGCCGGTGAGCGTGGGTCTCGCGGTATCATTGCAGCACTGGGGCCAGATGGTAA
GCCCTCCCGTATCGTAGTTATCTACACGACGGGGAGTCAGGCAACTATGGATGAACGAAATAGACAGATC
GCTGAGATAGGTGCCTCACTGATTAAGCATTGGTAAATTATATTTAAACTCAATTTAAAGTAGGGAGAAT
AGATGCGTAAAGGCGAAGAGCTGTTCACTGGTTTCGTCACTATTCTGGTGGAACTGGATGGTGATGTCAA
CGGTCATAAGTTTTCCGTGCGTGGCGAGGGTGAAGGTGACGCAACTAATGGTAAACTGACGCTGAAGTTC
ATCTGTACTACTGGTAAACTGCCGGTACCTTGGCCGACTCTGGTAACGACGCTGACTTATGGTGTTCAGT
GCTTTGCTCGTTATCCGGACCACATGAAGCAGCATGACTTCTTCAAGTCCGCCATGCCGGAAGGCTATGT
GCAGGAACGCACGATTTCCTTTAAGGATGACGGCACGTACAAAACGCGTGCGGAAGTGAAATTTGAAGGC
GATACCCTGGTAAACCGCATTGAGCTGAAAGGCATTGACTTTAAAGAAGACGGCAATATCCTGGGCCATA
AGCTGGAATACAATTTTAACAGCCACAATGTTTACATCACCGCCGATAAACAAAAAAATGGCATTAAAGC
GAATTTTAAAATTCGCCACAACGTGGAGGATGGCAGCGTGCAGCTGGCTGATCACTACCAGCAAAACACT
CCAATCGGTGATGGTCCTGTTCTGCTGCCAGACAATCACTATCTGAGCACGCAAAGCGTTCTGTCTAAAG
ATCCGAACGAGAAACGCGATCACATGGTTCTGCTGGAGTTCGTAACCGCAGCGGGCATCACGCATGGTAT
GGATGAACTGTACAAATAAAAACAATAGGCCACATGCAACTGTCTAGAATGCGAGAGTAGGGAACTGCCA
GGCATCAAATAAAACGAAAGGCTCAGTCGAAAGACTGGGCCTTTCGTTTTATCTGTTGTTTGTCGGTGAA
CGCTCTCCTGAGTAGGACAAATCCGCCGGGAGCGGATTTGAACGTTGCGAAGCAACGGCCCGGAGGGTGG
CGGGCAGGACGCCCGCCATAAACTGCCAGGCATCAAATTAAGCAGAAGGCCATCCTGACGGATGGCCTTT
TTGCGTTTCTACCTGCAGGGCGCGCCAAGCAGAAGACGGCATACGAAGACCGGGGACTTATCATCCAACC
TGTTAGGATCCCTCTAGAGTAGTAGATTATTTTAGGAATTTAGATGTTTTGTATGAAATAGATGCTTCGT
ATGGAATTAATGAAATTTTTAGTCAGGTAAAAAAGGTAATAGGAGAATATTCATATGGAAAAAAAGGAAT
TTCGTGTTTTGATAAAATACTGTTTTCTGAAGGGAAAAAATACAGTGGAAGCAAAAACTTGGCTTGATAA
TGAGTTTCCGGACTCTGCCCCAGGGAAATCAACAATAATTGATTGGTATGCAAAATTCAAGCGTGGTGAA
ATGAGCACGGAGGACGGTGAACGCAGTGGACGCCCGAAAGAGGTGGTTACCGACGAAAACATCAAAAAAA
TCCACAAAATGATTTTGAATGACCGTAAAATGAAGTTGATCGAGATAGCAGAGGCCTTAAAGATATCAAA
GGAACGTGTTGGTCATATCATTCATCAATATTTGGATATGCGGAAGCTCTGTGCGAAATGGGTGCCGCGC
GAGCTCACATTTGACCAAAAACAACGACGTGTTGATGATTCTAAGCGGTGTTTGCAGCTGTTAACTCGTA
ATACACCCGAGTTTTTCCGTCGATATGTGACAATGGATGAAACATGGCTCCATCACTACACTCCTGAGTC
CAATCGACAGTCGGCTGAGTGGACAGCGACCGGTGAACCGTCTCCGAAGCGTGGAAAGACTCAAAAGTCC
GCTGGCAAAGTAATGGCCTCTGTTTTTTGGGATGCGCATGGAATAATTTTTATCGATTATCTTGAGAAGG
GAAAAACCATCAACAGTGACTATTATATGGCGTTATTGGAGCGTTTGAAGGTCGAAATCGCGGCAAAACG
GCCCCACATGAAGAAGAAAAAAGTGTTGTTCCACCAAGACAACGCACCGTGCCACAAGTCATTGAGAACG
ATGGCAAAAATTCATGAATTGGGCTTCGAATTGCTTCCCCACCCGCCGTATTCTCCAGATCTGGCCCCCA
GCGACTTTTTCTTGTTCTCAGACCTCAAAAGGATGCTCGCAGGGAAAAAATTTGGCTGCAATGAAGAGGT
GATCGCCGAAACTGAGGCCTATTTTGAGGCAAAACCGAAGGAGTACTACCAAAATGGTATCAAAAAATTG
GAAGGTCGTTATAATCGTTGTATCGCTCTTGAAGGGAACTATGTTGAATAAGCGGCCGCCACCGCGGTGG
AGGGGAATT
