Features (pLannotate 1.2.2; 11 found; start..end, strand, type, name):
    102..647     +  rep_origin     p15A ori: Plasmids containing the medium-copy-number p15A origin of replication can be propagated in E. coli cells that contain a second plasmid with the ColE1 origin.
    735..790     +  rep_origin     RSF ori (fragment): Plasmids containing the RSF 1030 origin of replication can be propagated in E. coli cells that contain additional plasmids with compatible origins.
    839..884     -  CDS            traJ (fragment): oriT-recognizing protein; traJ
    917..1026    -  oriT           oriT: incP origin of transfer
   1351..2010    -  CDS            CmR: chloramphenicol acetyltransferase; cat; confers resistance to chloramphenicol
   2011..2115    -  promoter       AmpR promoter: bla
   2610..3470    +  CDS            AmpR: β-lactamase; bla; confers resistance to ampicillin, carbenicillin, and related antibiotics
   3507..4220    +  CDS            superfolder GFP: GFP variant that folds robustly even when fused to poorly folded proteins (Pédelacq et al., 2006)
   4280..4366    +  terminator     rrnB T1 terminator: Escherichia coli rrnB; transcription terminator T1 from the E. coli rrnB gene
   4458..4485    +  terminator     rrnB T2 terminator: transcription terminator T2 from the E. coli rrnB gene
   5725..5746    -  misc_feature   MCS (fragment): pBluescript multiple cloning site
>Addgene plasmid #122568 | pGT-Ah1 | addgene full sequence | sequence record 241979 | Addgene NGS Result
AACAACTTATATCGTATGGGGCTGACTTCAGGTGCTACATTTGAAGAGATAAATTGCACTGAAATCTAGA
AATATTTTATCTGATTAATAAGATGATCTTCTTGAGATCGTTTTGGTCTGCGCGTAATCTCTTGCTCTGA
AAACGAAAAAACCGCCTTGCAGGGCGGTTTTTCGAAGGTTCTCTGAGCTACCAACTCTTTGAACCGAGGT
AACTGGCTTGGAGGAGCGCAGTCACCAAAACTTGTCCTTTCAGTTTAGCCTTAACCGGCGCATGACTTCA
AGACTAACTCCTCTAAATCAATTACCAGTGGCTGCTGCCAGTGGTGCTTTTGCATGTCTTTCCGGGTTGG
ACTCAAGACGATAGTTACCGGATAAGGCGCAGCGGTCGGACTGAACGGGGGGTTCGTGCATACAGTCCAG
CTTGGAGCGAACTGCCTACCCGGAACTGAGTGTCAGGCGTGGAATGAGACAAACGCGGCCATAACAGCGG
AATGACACCGGTAAACCGAAAGGCAGGAACAGGAGAGCGCACGAGGGAGCCGCCAGGGGGAAACGCCTGG
TATCTTTATAGTCCTGTCGGGTTTCGCCACCACTGATTTGAGCGTCAGATTTCGTGATGCTTGTCAGGGG
GGCGGAGCCTATGGAAAAACGGCTTTGCCGCGGCCCTCTCACTTCCCTGTTAAGTATCTTCCTGGCATCT
TCCAGGAAATCTCCGCCCCGTTCGTAAGCCATTTCCGCTCGCCGCAGTCGAACGACCGAGCGTAGCGAGT
CAGTGAGCGAGGAAGCGGAATATATCCAGATCCTCTACGCCGGACGCATCGTGGCCGGATCAATTCCGTG
ATAGGTGGGCTGCCCTTCCTGGTTGGCTTGGTTTCATCAGCCATCCGCTTGCCCTCATCTGTTACGCCGG
CGGTAGCCGGCCAGCCTCGCAGAGCAGGATTCCCGTTGAGCACCGCCAGGTGCGAATAAGGGACAGTGAA
GAAGGAACACCCGCTCGCGGGTGGGCCTACTTCACCTATCCTGCCCGCCCGGCTGACGCCGTTGGATACA
CCAAGGAAAGTCTACACGAACCCTTTGGCAAAATCCTGTATATCGTGCGAAAAAGGATGGATATACCGAA
AAAATCGCTATAATGACCCCGAAGCAGGGTTATGCAGCGGAAAACGGAATTGATCCCCCTCGAATTGACG
CGTAACCAGCAATAGACATAAGCGGCTATTTAACGACCCTGCCCTGAACCGACGACCGGGTCGAATTTGC
TTTCGAATTTCTGCCATTCATCCGCTTATTATCACTTATTCAGGCGTAGCAACCAGGCGTTTAAGGGCAC
CAATAACTGCCTTAAAAAAATTACGCCCCGCCCTGCCACTCATCGCAGTACTGTTGTAATTCATTAAGCA
TTCTGCCGACATGGAAGCCATCACAAACGGCATGATGAACCTGAATCGCCAGCGGCATCAGCACCTTGTC
GCCTTGCGTATAATATTTGCCCATGGTGAAAACGGGGGCGAAGAAGTTGTCCATATTGGCCACGTTTAAA
TCAAAACTGGTGAAACTCACCCAGGGATTGGCTGAGACGAAAAACATATTCTCAATAAACCCTTTAGGGA
AATAGGCCAGGTTTTCACCGTAACACGCCACATCTTGCGAATATATGTGTAGAAACTGCCGGAAATCGTC
GTGGTATTCACTCCAGAGCGATGAAAACGTTTCAGTTTGCTCATGGAAAACGGTGTAACAAGGGTGAACA
CTATCCCATATCACCAGCTCACCGTCTTTCATTGCCATACGTAATTCCGGATGAGCATTCATCAGGCGGG
CAAGAATGTGAATAAAGGCCGGATAAAACTTGTGCTTATTTTTCTTTACGGTCTTTAAAAAGGCCGTAAT
ATCCAGCTGAACGGTCTGGTTATAGGTACATTGAGCAACTGACTGAAATGCCTCAAAATGTTCTTTACGA
TGCCATTGGGATATATCAACGGTGGTATATCCAGTGATTTTTTTCTCCATACTCTTCCTTTTTCAATATT
ATTGAAGCATTTATCAGGGTTATTGTCTCATGAGCGGATACATATTTGAATGTATTTAGAAAAATAAACA
AATAGGGGTTCCGCGCACATTTCCCCGAAAAGTGCCACCTGACGTCTAAGAAACCATTATTATCATGACA
TTAACCTATAAAAATAGGCGTATCACGAGGCCCTTTCGTCACGCGTCCTCGGTACCTAACAGGTTGGATG
ATAAGTCCCCGGTCTTCGTATGCCGTCTTCTGCTTGGCGCGCCCTCGAGCAATTGCCGACCGAATTTTTA
TGTCGTAAAGAGGGGCTTTGCAGGGGGTGGACTCAGAAAGATGAGAATAGATGACTATTGTAGTTGAAAC
ACATAGAAAGTTGCTGATATACAGACCGATACGCATATCGGGATGAACCATGAGTACGTTCTTTTCTCAA
AAAACATAAATATTCGAAAAGAGATGCAATAAATTAAGGAGAGGTTATACTCTAGAGTAGTAGATTATTT
TAGGAATTTAGATGTTTTGTATGAAATAGATGCTTCGTATGGAATTAATGAAATTTTTAGTCAGGTAAAA
AAGGTAATAGGAGAATATTATGAGTATTCAACATTTCCGTGTCGCCCTTATTCCCTTTTTTGCGGCATTT
TGCCTTCCTGTTTTTGCTCACCCAGAAACGCTGGTGAAAGTAAAAGATGCTGAAGATCAGTTGGGTGCAC
GAGTGGGTTACATCGAACTGGATCTCAACAGCGGTAAGATCCTTGAGAGTTTTCGCCCCGAAGAACGTTT
TCCAATGATGAGCACTTTTAAAGTTCTGCTATGTGGCGCGGTATTATCCCGTATTGACACCGGGCAAGAG
CAACTCGGTCGCCGCATACACTATTCTCAGAATGACTTGGTTGAGTACTCACCAGTCACAGAAAAGCATC
TTACGGATGGCATGACAGTAAGAGAATTATGCAGTGCTGCCATAACCATGAGTGATAACACTGCGGCCAA
CTTACTTCTGACAACGATCGGAGGACCGAAGGAGCTAACCGCTTTTTTGCACAACATGGGGGATCATGTA
ACTCGCCTTGATCGTTGGGAACCGGAGCTGAATGAAGCCATACCAAACGACGAGCGTGACACCACGATGC
CTGTAGCAATGGCAACAACGTTGCGCAAACTATTAACTGGCGAACTACTTACTCTAGCTTCCCGGCAACA
ATTAATAGACTGGATGGATGCGGATAAAGTTGCAGGACCACTTCTGCGCTCGGCCCTTCCGGCTGGCTGG
TTTATTGCTGATAAATCTGGAGCCGGTGAGCGTGGGTCTCGCGGTATCATTGCAGCACTGGGGCCAGATG
GTAAGCCCTCCCGTATCGTAGTTATCTACACGACGGGGAGTCAGGCAACTATGGATGAACGAAATAGACA
GATCGCTGAGATAGGTGCCTCACTGATTAAGCATTGGTAAATTATATTTAAACTCAATTTAAAGTAGGGA
GAATAGATGCGTAAAGGCGAAGAGCTGTTCACTGGTTTCGTCACTATTCTGGTGGAACTGGATGGTGATG
TCAACGGTCATAAGTTTTCCGTGCGTGGCGAGGGTGAAGGTGACGCAACTAATGGTAAACTGACGCTGAA
GTTCATCTGTACTACTGGTAAACTGCCGGTACCTTGGCCGACTCTGGTAACGACGCTGACTTATGGTGTT
CAGTGCTTTGCTCGTTATCCGGACCACATGAAGCAGCATGACTTCTTCAAGTCCGCCATGCCGGAAGGCT
ATGTGCAGGAACGCACGATTTCCTTTAAGGATGACGGCACGTACAAAACGCGTGCGGAAGTGAAATTTGA
AGGCGATACCCTGGTAAACCGCATTGAGCTGAAAGGCATTGACTTTAAAGAAGACGGCAATATCCTGGGC
CATAAGCTGGAATACAATTTTAACAGCCACAATGTTTACATCACCGCCGATAAACAAAAAAATGGCATTA
AAGCGAATTTTAAAATTCGCCACAACGTGGAGGATGGCAGCGTGCAGCTGGCTGATCACTACCAGCAAAA
CACTCCAATCGGTGATGGTCCTGTTCTGCTGCCAGACAATCACTATCTGAGCACGCAAAGCGTTCTGTCT
AAAGATCCGAACGAGAAACGCGATCACATGGTTCTGCTGGAGTTCGTAACCGCAGCGGGCATCACACATG
GTATGGATGAACTGTACAAATAAAAACAATAGGCCACATGCAACTGTCTAGAATGCGAGAGTAGGGAACT
GCCAGGCATCAAATAAAACGAAAGGCTCAGTCGAAAGACTGGGCCTTTCGTTTTATCTGTTGTTTGTCGG
TGAACGCTCTCCTGAGTAGGACAAATCCGCCGGGAGCGGATTTGAACGTTGCGAAGCAACGGCCCGGAGG
GTGGCGGGCAGGACGCCCGCCATAAACTGCCAGGCATCAAATTAAGCAGAAGGCCATCCTGACGGATGGC
CTTTTTGCGTTTCTACCTGCAGGGCGCGCCAAGCAGAAGACGGCATACGAAGACCGGGGACTTATCATCC
AACCTGTTAGGATCCCTCTAGAGTAGTAGATTATTTTAGGAATTTAGATGTTTTGTATGAAATAGATGCT
TCGTATGGAATTAATGAAATTTTTAGTCAGGTAAAAAAGGTAATAGGAGAATATTCATATGGAAAAAAAG
GAATTTCGTGTTTTGATAAAATACTGTTTTCTGAAGGGAAAAAATACAGTGGAAGCAAAAACTTGGCTTG
ATAATGAGTTTCCGGACTCTGCCCCAGGGAAATCAACAATAATTGATTGGTATGCAAAATTCAAGCGTGG
TGAAATGAGCACGGAGGACGGTGAACGCAGTGGACGCCCGAAAGAGGTGGTTACCGACGAAAACATCAAA
AAAATCCACAAAATGATTTTGAATGACCGTAAAATGAAGTTGATCGAGATAGCAGAGGCCTTAAAGATAT
CAAAGGAACGTGTTGGTCATATCATTCATCAATATTTGGATATGCGGAAGCTCTGTGCGAAATGGGTGCC
GCGCGAGCTCACATTTGACCAAAAACAACGACGTGTTGATGATTCTAAGCGGTGTTTGCAGCTGTTAACT
CGTAATACACCCGAGTTTTTCCGTCGATATGTGACAATGGATGAAACATGGCTCCATCACTACACTCCTG
AGTCCAATCGACAGTCGGCTGAGTGGACAGCGACCGGTGAACCGTCTCCGAAGCGTGGAAAGACTCAAAA
GTCCGCTGGCAAAGTAATGGCCTCTGTTTTTTGGGATGCGCATGGAATAATTTTTATCGATTATCTTGAG
AAGGGAAAAACCATCAACAGTGACTATTATATGGCGTTATTGGAGCGTTTGAAGGTCGAAATCGCGGCAA
AACGGCCCCACATGAAGAAGAAAAAAGTGTTGTTCCACCAAGACAACGCACCGTGCCACAAGTCATTGAG
AACGATGGCAAAAATTCATGAATTGGGCTTCGAATTGCTTCCCCACCCGCCGTATTCTCCAGATCTGGCC
CCCAGCGACTTTTTCTTGTTCTCAGACCTCAAAAGGATGCTCGCAGGGAAAAAATTTGGCTGCAATGAAG
AGGTGATCGCCGAAACTGAGGCCTATTTTGAGGCAAAACCGAAGGAGTACTACCAAAATGGTATCAAAAA
ATTGGAAGGTCGTTATAATCGTTGTATCGCTCTTGAAGGGAACTATGTTGAATAAGCGGCCGCCACCGCG
GTGGAGGGGAATT
